Addgene plasmid #155160: pBEL2080
Purpose: Expresses Strep-MlaF_L266A)-(6xHis-TEV-MlaB)
Depositing lab: Gira Bhabha & Damian Ekiert. Depositing organization: NYU Grossman School of Medicine. Publication: Structure of MlaFB uncovers novel mechanisms of ABC transporter regulation. Kolich LR, Chang YT, Coudray N, Giacometti SI, MacRae MR, Isom GL, Teran EM, Bhabha G, Ekiert DC. Elife. 2020 Jun 30;9. pii: 60030. doi: 10.7554/eLife.60030. PubMed 32602838.
Backbone
  Vector backbone: pET21a
  Backbone manufacturer: Thermo Fisher
  Backbone size w/o insert (bp): 5531
  Total vector size (bp): 6702
Growth in bacteria
  Bacterial resistance: Ampicillin, 100 μg/mL
  Growth temperature: 37°C
  Growth strain: DH5alpha
  Copy number: High Copy
Gene/Insert
  Gene/Insert name: MlaF-(6xHis-TEV-MlaB)
  Species: E. coli
  Insert size (bp): 1171
  Mutation: MlaF_L266A
  Cloning method: Gibson Cloning
  Sequencing primers: 5′ NA; 3′ NA
Terms and licenses: Academic/Nonprofit Terms; Industry Terms: Not Available to Industry
How to cite: pBEL2080 was a gift from Gira Bhabha & Damian Ekiert (Addgene plasmid # 155160 ; http://n2t.net/addgene:155160 ; RRID:Addgene_155160)
