[The description below was written by a language model from this plasmid's Addgene catalogue record and pLannotate feature annotations shown in this document.]
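Description:
pBEL2080 is a bacterial expression plasmid built on a pET21a backbone for co-production of two Escherichia coli proteins, MlaF and MlaB, from a single T7-driven transcript. It is about 6.7 kb (the sequenced record is 6,698 nt versus a catalogued 6,702 bp). It carries a ColE1/pMB1-type origin with the pBR322 bom and rop regions, an f1 origin, and a β-lactamase gene for ampicillin selection. The catalogue lists it as high copy, although rop is normally associated with reduced copy number. A plasmid-borne lacI gene supplies lac repressor, which acts on the lac operator placed immediately downstream of the T7 promoter. Expression therefore depends on T7 RNA polymerase and is inducible with IPTG in a suitable host. The annotation also picks up tetracycline-resistance gene fragments, a loxP site and a short multiple-cloning-site remnant. These appear to be backbone remnants, and the record assigns them no function.

The roughly 1.2 kb insert, assembled by Gibson cloning, places a Strep-tag II at the N-terminus of mlaF, followed after a short gap by mlaB and then the T7 terminator. According to the catalogue, MlaB carries an N-terminal 6xHis tag with a TEV protease cleavage site. The feature table does not annotate these elements separately, though the spacing between the two reading frames could accommodate them. MlaF bears an L266A substitution. MlaF is the ATPase subunit, and MlaB an accessory subunit, of the MlaFEDB ABC transporter, which maintains outer membrane lipid asymmetry through retrograde phospholipid trafficking. The two different affinity tags should allow the subunits or their complex to be purified, and the mutant is presumably intended for testing the role of this residue in MlaFB structure or regulation, although the record does not state its specific effect.
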