Features (pLannotate 1.2.2; 21 found; start..end, strand, type, name):
    984..1061    -  promoter       lacI promoter: lacI
   1069..1348    -  CDS            TcR (fragment): tetracycline efflux protein; tet; confers resistance to tetracycline
   1370..1388    +  promoter       T7 promoter: promoter for bacteriophage T7 RNA polymerase
   1389..1413    +  protein_bind   lac operator: The lac repressor binds to the lac operator to inhibit transcription in E. coli. This inhibition can be relieved by adding lactose or isopropyl-β-D-thiogalactopyranoside (IPTG). lac repressor encoded by lacI
   1470..1492    +  CDS            Strep-Tag II (fragment): peptide that binds Strep-Tactin®, an engineered form of streptavidin
   1494..2297    +  CDS            mlaF: MLAF_ECOLI - Also known as yrbF. Experimental evidence at protein level: Swiss-Prot protein existence level 1. Part of the ABC transporter complex MlaFEDB, which is involved in a phospholipid transport pathway that maintains lipid asymmetry in the outer membrane by retrograde trafficking of phospholipids from the outer membrane to the inner membrane. Responsible for energy coupling to the transport system. From Escherichia coli (strain K12).
   2347..2634    +  CDS            mlaB: MLAB_ECOLI - Also known as yrbB. Experimental evidence at protein level: Swiss-Prot protein existence level 1. Part of the ABC transporter complex MlaFEDB, which is involved in a phospholipid transport pathway that maintains lipid asymmetry in the outer membrane by retrograde trafficking of phospholipids from the outer membrane to the inner membrane (PubMed:19383799, PubMed:27529189). MlaB plays critical roles in both the assembly and activity of the complex. May act by modulating MlaF structure and stability (PubMed:27529189). From Escherichia coli (strain K12).
   2665..2714    +  CDS            SET1 (fragment): solubility-enhancement tag derived from T7 phage gene 10B
   2722..2769    +  terminator     T7 terminator: transcription terminator for bacteriophage T7 RNA polymerase
   2806..3234    +  rep_origin     f1 ori (sequence partly withheld): f1 bacteriophage origin of replication; arrow indicates direction of (+) strand synthesis
   3336..3369    +  protein_bind   loxP: Cre-mediated recombination occurs in the 8-bp core sequence (GCATACAT). Cre recombinase
   3399..3417    +  misc_feature   MCS (fragment): pBluescript multiple cloning site
   3448..3552    +  promoter       AmpR promoter: bla
   3553..4413    +  CDS            AmpR: β-lactamase; bla; confers resistance to ampicillin, carbenicillin, and related antibiotics
   4584..5172    +  rep_origin     ori: high-copy-number ColE1/pMB1/pBR322/pUC origin of replication
   5358..5497    -  misc_feature   bom: basis of mobility region from pBR322
   5599..5790    -  CDS            rop: Rop protein, which maintains plasmids at low copy number; rop
   5807..6187    +  CDS            YPB1_ECOLX: Protein predicted: Swiss-Prot protein existence level 4. From Escherichia coli.
   6259..6550    -  CDS            TcR (fragment): tetracycline efflux protein; tet; confers resistance to tetracycline
   6565..6586    -  protein_bind   CAP binding site: CAP binding activates transcription in the presence of cAMP. E. coli catabolite activator protein
   6599..983     -  CDS            lacI (across the origin): lac repressor; lacI; The lac repressor binds to the lac operator to inhibit transcription in E. coli. This inhibition can be relieved by adding lactose or isopropyl-β-D-thiogalactopyranoside (IPTG).
>Addgene plasmid #155160 | pBEL2080 | addgene full sequence | sequence record 310633 | Addgene NGS Result
GTTTTTCTTTTCACCAGTGAGACGGGCAACAGCTGATTGCCCTTCACCGCCTGGCCCTGAGAGAGTTGCA
GCAAGCGGTCCACGCTGGTTTGCCCCAGCAGGCGAAAATCCTGTTTGATGGTGGTTAACGGCGGGATATA
ACATGAGCTGTCTTCGGTATCGTCGTATCCCACTACCGAGATATCCGCACCAACGCGCAGCCCGGACTCG
GTAATGGCGCGCATTGCGCCCAGCGCCATCTGATCGTTGGCAACCAGCATCGCAGTGGGAACGATGCCCT
CATTCAGCATTTGCATGGTTTGTTGAAAACCGGACATGGCACTCCAGTCGCCTTCCCGTTCCGCTATCGG
CTGAATTTGATTGCGAGTGAGATATTTATGCCAGCCAGCCAGACGCAGACGCGCCGAGACAGAACTTAAT
GGGCCCGCTAACAGCGCGATTTGCTGGTGACCCAATGCGACCAGATGCTCCACGCCCAGTCGCGTACCGT
CTTCATGGGAGAAAATAATACTGTTGATGGGTGTCTGGTCAGAGACATCAAGAAATAACGCCGGAACATT
AGTGCAGGCAGCTTCCACAGCAATGGCATCCTGGTCATCCAGCGGATAGTTAATGATCAGCCCACTGACG
CGTTGCGCGAGAAGATTGTGCACCGCCGCTTTACAGGCTTCGACGCCGCTTCGTTCTACCATCGACACCA
CCACGCTGGCACCCAGTTGATCGGCGCGAGATTTAATCGCCGCGACAATTTGCGACGGCGCGTGCAGGGC
CAGACTGGAGGTGGCAACGCCAATCAGCAACGACTGTTTGCCCGCCAGTTGTTGTGCCACGCGGTTGGGA
ATGTAATTCAGCTCCGCCATCGCCGCTTCCACTTTTTCCCGCGTTTTCGCAGAAACGTGGCTGGCCTGGT
TCACCACGCGGGAAACGGTCTGATAAGAGACACCGGCATACTCTGCGACATCGTATAACGTTACTGGTTT
CACATTCACCACCCTGAATTGACTCTCTTCCGGGCGCTATCATGCCATACCGCGAAAGGTTTTGCGCCAT
TCGATGGTGTCCGGGATCTCGACGCTCTCCCTTATGCGACTCCTGCATTAGGAAGCAGCCCAGTAGTAGG
TTGAGGCCGTTGAGCACCGCCGCCGCAAGGAATGGTGCATGCAAGGAGATGGCGCCCAACAGTCCCCCGG
CCACGGGGCCTGCCACCATACCCACGCCGAAACAAGCGCTCATGAGCCCGAAGTGGCGAGCCCGATCTTC
CCCATCGGTGATGTCGGCGATATAGGCGCCAGCAACCGCACCTGTGGCGCCGGTGATGCCGGCCACGATG
CGTCCGGCGTAGAGGATCGAGATCTCGATCCCGCGAAATTAATACGACTCACTATAGGGGAATTGTGAGC
GGATAACAATTCCCCTCTAGAAATAATTTTGTTTAACTTTGGCCCAGGCGGCCAGGAGGGTCTCACATGT
GGAGCCACCCGCAGTTCGAAAAAGAGCAGTCTGTGGCGAATTTAGTCGATATGCGCGATGTCAGTTTTAC
GCGTGGCAATCGCTGCATCTTCGATAATATTTCCCTGACCGTGCCGCGAGGGAAGATCACGGCGATCATG
GGGCCATCGGGCATCGGTAAAACGACGCTACTCCGTCTGATTGGCGGGCAAATCGCACCAGATCATGGTG
AGATCCTTTTCGATGGTGAGAATATTCCGGCGATGTCTCGTTCGCGCCTGTATACAGTGCGCAAACGGAT
GAGCATGTTATTTCAGTCCGGGGCGTTGTTCACTGATATGAACGTATTTGACAACGTCGCCTATCCACTG
CGCGAACATACCCAACTTCCCGCGCCATTGTTGCATAGTACGGTGATGATGAAGCTGGAGGCCGTGGGGC
TGCGTGGAGCGGCTAAACTAATGCCTTCTGAACTTTCCGGTGGGATGGCGCGGCGTGCAGCGCTGGCGCG
TGCGATTGCGCTGGAGCCGGATCTCATCATGTTTGATGAACCTTTTGTTGGGCAAGATCCCATCACCATG
GGCGTACTGGTGAAGCTGATTTCTGAGCTGAACAGCGCGCTGGGCGTGACTTGTGTGGTGGTTTCTCACG
ATGTGCCGGAAGTGTTAAGTATTGCGGATCACGCCTGGATCCTGGCGGACAAAAAAATTGTCGCTCATGG
CAGTGCCCAGGCGTTGCAGGCGAATCCTGATCCGCGCGTACGTCAGTTTCTGGACGGGATAGCTGACGGG
CCTGTTCCGTTCCGCTATCCTGCCGGCGATTATCACGCTGATCTTGCGCCAGGGAGTTAAGCCACTCATG
CATCACCACCATCACCATGAAAATCTGTATTTTCAGAGCGAGTCACTGAGCTGGATGCAGACGGGTGACA
CGCTGGCGTTATCCGGAGAGCTGGATCAGGACGTTTTGCTACCGCTTTGGGAAATGCGTGAGGAAGCGGT
GAAGGGGATTACCTGCATCGATCTTAGCCGTGTCTCCCGCGTGGATACGGGGGGACTGGCACTGCTGCTC
CATCTTATCGATCTGGCGAAAAAGCAGGGCAACAATGTGACGCTTCAGGGGGTAAACGACAAAGTGTATA
CCCTGGCGAAATTGTATAATTTGCCTGCTGATGTTCTGCCTCGTTAAGAGAGACCGGCCAGGCCGGCCGA
TCCGGCTGCTAACAAAGCCCGAAAGGAAGCTGAGTTGGCTGCTGCCACCGCTGAGCAATAACTAGCATAA
CCCCTTGGGGCCTCTAAACGGGTCTTGAGGGGTTTTTTGCTGAAAGGAGGAACTATATCCGGATTGGCGA
ATGGG
[124 nt withheld, positions 2806-2929]
C
[91 nt withheld, positions 2931-3021]
A
[49 nt withheld, positions 3023-3071]
CCTTTGACGTTGGAGTCCACGTTCTTT
[37 nt withheld, positions 3099-3135]
ACCCTATCTCGGTCTATTCTTTTGATTTATAAGGGATTTTGCCGATTTCGGCCTATTGGTTAAAAAATGA
GCTGATTTAACAAAAATTTAACGCGAATTTTAACAAAATATTAACGCTTACAATTTAGGTGGCACTTTTC
GGGGAACGACGACCTGCAGCCAAGCTAGCTTGGCTGGACGTAAACTCCTCTTCAGACCTAATAACTTCGT
ATAGCATACATTATACGAAGTTATATTAAGGGTTATTGAATATGATCGGAATTGGGCTGCAGGAATTCGA
TAGCTTGGCTGCAGGTCGACCTCGAGGATGTGCGCGGAACCCCTATTTGTTTATTTTTCTAAATACATTC
AAATATGTATCCGCTCATGAGACAATAACCCTGATAAATGCTTCAATAATATTGAAAAAGGAAGAGTATG
AGTATTCAACATTTCCGTGTCGCCCTTATTCCCTTTTTTGCGGCATTTTGCCTTCCTGTTTTTGCTCACC
CAGAAACGCTGGTGAAAGTAAAAGATGCTGAAGATCAGTTGGGTGCACGAGTGGGTTACATCGAACTGGA
TCTCAACAGCGGTAAGATCCTTGAGAGTTTTCGCCCCGAAGAACGTTTTCCAATGATGAGCACTTTTAAA
GTTCTGCTATGTGGCGCGGTATTATCCCGTATTGACGCCGGGCAAGAGCAACTCGGTCGCCGCATACACT
ATTCTCAGAATGACTTGGTTGAGTACTCACCAGTCACAGAAAAGCATCTTACGGATGGCATGACAGTAAG
AGAATTATGCAGTGCTGCCATAACCATGAGTGATAACACTGCGGCCAACTTACTTCTGACAACGATCGGA
GGACCGAAGGAGCTAACCGCTTTTTTGCACAACATGGGGGATCATGTAACTCGCCTTGATCGTTGGGAAC
CGGAGCTGAATGAAGCCATACCAAACGACGAGCGTGACACCACGATGCCTGCAGCAATGGCAACAACGTT
GCGCAAACTATTAACTGGCGAACTACTTACTCTAGCTTCCCGGCAACAATTAATAGACTGGATGGAGGCG
GATAAAGTTGCAGGACCACTTCTGCGCTCGGCCCTTCCGGCTGGCTGGTTTATTGCTGATAAATCTGGAG
CCGGTGAGCGTGGCTCTCGCGGTATCATTGCAGCACTGGGGCCAGATGGTAAGCCCTCCCGTATCGTAGT
TATCTACACGACGGGGAGTCAGGCAACTATGGATGAACGAAATAGACAGATCGCTGAGATAGGTGCCTCA
CTGATTAAGCATTGGTAACTGTCAGACCAAGTTTACTCATATATACTTTAGATTGATTTAAAACTTCATT
TTTAATTTAAAAGGATCTAGGTGAAGATCCTTTTTGATAATCTCATGACCAAAATCCCTTAACGTGAGTT
TTCGTTCCACTGAGCGTCAGACCCCGTAGAAAAGATCAAAGGATCTTCTTGAGATCCTTTTTTTCTGCGC
GTAATCTGCTGCTTGCAAACAAAAAAACCACCGCTACCAGCGGTGGTTTGTTTGCCGGATCAAGAGCTAC
CAACTCTTTTTCCGAAGGTAACTGGCTTCAGCAGAGCGCAGATACCAAATACTGTCCTTCTAGTGTAGCC
GTAGTTAGGCCACCACTTCAAGAACTCTGTAGCACCGCCTACATACCTCGCTCTGCTAATCCTGTTACCA
GTGGCTGCTGCCAGTGGCGATAAGTCGTGTCTTACCGGGTTGGACTCAAGACGATAGTTACCGGATAAGG
CGCAGCGGTCGGGCTGAACGGGGGGTTCGTGCACACAGCCCAGCTTGGAGCGAACGACCTACACCGAACT
GAGATACCTACAGCGTGAGCTATGAGAAAGCGCCACGCTTCCCGAAGGGAGAAAGGCGGACAGGTATCCG
GTAAGCGGCAGGGTCGGAACAGGAGAGCGCACGAGGGAGCTTCCAGGGGGAAACGCCTGGTATCTTTATA
GTCCTGTCGGGTTTCGCCACCTCTGACTTGAGCGTCGATTTTTGTGATGCTCGTCAGGGGGGCGGAGCCT
ATGGAAAAACGCCAGCAACGCGGCCTTTTTACGGTTCCTGGCCTTTTGCTGGCCTTTTGCTCACATGTTC
TTTCCTGCGTTATCCCCTGATTCTGTGGATAACCGTATTACCGCCTTTGAGTGAGCTGATACCGCTCGCC
GCAGCCGAACGACCGAGCGCAGCGAGTCAGTGAGCGAGGAAGCGGAAGAGCGCCTGATGCGGTATTTTCT
CCTTACGCATCTGTGCGGTATTTCACACCGCAATGGTGCACTCTCAGTACAATCTGCTCTGATGCCGCAT
AGTTAAGCCAGTATACACTCCGCTATCGCTACGTGACTGGGTCATGGCTGCGCCCCGACACCCGCCAACA
CCCGCTGACGCGCCCTGACGGGCTTGTCTGCTCCCGGCATCCGCTTACAGACAAGCTGTGACCGTCTCCG
GGAGCTGCATGTGTCAGAGGTTTTCACCGTCATCACCGAAACGCGCGAGGCAGCTGCGGTAAAGCTCATC
AGCGTGGTCGTGAAGCGATTCACAGATGTCTGCCTGTTCATCCGCGTCCAGCTCGTTGAGTTTCTCCAGA
AGCGTTAATGTCTGGCTTCTGATAAAGCGGGCCATGTTAAGGGCGGTTTTTTCCTGTTTGGTCACTGATG
CCTCCGTGTAAGGGGGATTTCTGTTCATGGGGGTAATGATACCGATGAAACGAGAGAGGATGCTCACGAT
ACGGGTTACTGATGATGAACATGCCCGGTTACTGGAACGTTGTGAGGGTAAACAACTGGCGGTATGGATG
CGGCGGGACCAGAGAAAAATCACTCAGGGTCAATGCCAGCGCTTCGTTAATACAGATGTAGGTGTTCCAC
AGGGTAGCCAGCAGCATCCTGCGATGCAGATCCGGAACATAATGGTGCAGGGCGCTGACTTCCGCGTTTC
CAGACTTTACGAAACACGGAAACCGAAGACCATTCATGTTGTTGCTCAGGTCGCAGACGTTTTGCAGCAG
CAGTCGCTTCACGTTCGCTCGCGTATCGGTGATTCATTCTGCTAACCAGTAAGGCAACCCCGCCAGCCTA
GCCGGGTCCTCAACGACAGGAGCACGATCATGCGCACCCGTGGGGCCGCCATGCCGGCGATAATGGCCTG
CTTCTCGCCGAAACGTTTGGTGGCGGGACCAGTGACGAAGGCTTGAGCGAGGGCGTGCAAGATTCCGAAT
ACCGCAAGCGACAGGCCGATCATCGTCGCGCTCCAGCGAAAGCGGTCCTCGCCGAAAATGACCCAGAGCG
CTGCCGGCACCTGTCCTACGAGTTGCATGATAAAGAAGACAGTCATAAGTGCGGCGACGATAGTCATGCC
CCGCGCCCACCGGAAGGAGCTGACTGGGTTGAAGGCTCTCAAGGGCATCGGTCGAGATCCCGGTGCCTAA
TGAGTGAGCTAACTTACATTAATTGCGTTGCGCTCACTGCCCGCTTTCCAGTCGGGAAACCTGTCGTGCC
AGCTGCATTAATGAATCGGCCAACGCGCGGGGAGAGGCGGTTTGCGTATTGGGCGCCAGGGTG
